Addgene plasmid #131190: pOVC1_X_TtCarH-CBD
Purpose: Expresses TtCarH-CBD (Thermus termophilus) preceded by restriction sites
Depositing lab: Harald Janovjak. Depositing organization: Institute of Science and Technology Austria (I.S.T. Austria). Publication: Engineering Strategy and Vector Library for the Rapid Generation of Modular Light-Controlled Protein-Protein Interactions. Tichy AM, Gerrard EJ, Legrand JMD, Hobbs RM, Janovjak H. J Mol Biol. 2019 May 29. pii: S0022-2836(19)30317-1. doi: 10.1016/j.jmb.2019.05.033. PubMed 31150735.
Backbone
  Vector backbone: pcDNA3.1-
  Backbone manufacturer: Invitrogen
  Backbone size w/o insert (bp): 5318
  Vector type: Mammalian Expression
  Selectable markers: Neomycin (select with G418)
Growth in bacteria
  Bacterial resistance: Ampicillin, 100 μg/mL
  Growth temperature: 37°C
  Growth strain: DH5alpha
  Copy number: High Copy
Gene/Insert
  Gene/Insert name: TtCarH-CBD
  Species: T. thermophilus
  Insert size (bp): 669
  Promoter: CMV
  Cloning method: Restriction Enzyme; 5′ cloning site XmaI (destroyed during cloning); 3′ cloning site XmaI (not destroyed)
  Sequencing primers: 5′ CMV_F (CGCAAATGGGCGGTAGGCGTG); 3′ pcDNA_R (CAACAGATGGCTGGCAAC)
Terms and licenses: Academic/Nonprofit Terms; Industry Terms: Not Available to Industry
How to cite: pOVC1_X_TtCarH-CBD was a gift from Harald Janovjak (Addgene plasmid # 131190 ; http://n2t.net/addgene:131190 ; RRID:Addgene_131190)
