[The description below was written by a language model from this plasmid's Addgene catalogue record and pLannotate feature annotations shown in this document.]
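Description:
pOVC1_X_TtCarH-CBD is a mammalian expression plasmid of about 6 kb built on the Invitrogen pcDNA3.1(-) backbone. It is propagated in E. coli from a high-copy ColE1/pUC-type origin under ampicillin selection (AmpR with its own bla promoter) and also carries an f1 origin for single-stranded DNA production. For selection in mammalian cells, an SV40 enhancer/early promoter drives the neomycin phosphotransferase gene, terminated by an SV40 poly(A) signal, which allows G418 selection of stable transfectants. The small fragments annotated as HIV-1 LTR, ble, lacI, lac promoter/operator and bom appear to be backbone remnants or short sequence-similarity hits rather than functional payload elements.

The payload is TtCarH-CBD, a 669 bp insert from Thermus thermophilus. The feature table identifies it as a fragment of CarH, a negative regulator of carotenoid biosynthesis genes; "CBD" presumably denotes the cobalamin-binding domain of this light-responsive protein, although the record does not spell the abbreviation out. The coding sequence lies downstream of the CMV immediate-early enhancer and promoter and is followed by the bovine growth hormone poly(A) signal. A T7 promoter sits between the CMV promoter and the insert. The insert was introduced by XmaI restriction cloning, with the 5′ site destroyed and the 3′ site retained.

According to the record, the domain is preceded by restriction sites, and the "X" in the name suggests a placeholder position where a protein of interest can be cloned in as an N-terminal fusion partner. The plasmid belongs to a vector library designed for rapidly generating modular, light-controlled protein-protein interactions in mammalian cells.
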