Features (pLannotate 1.2.2; 20 found; start..end, strand, type, name):
    145..524     +  enhancer       CMV enhancer: human cytomegalovirus immediate early enhancer
    525..728     +  promoter       CMV promoter: human cytomegalovirus (CMV) immediate early promoter
    724..757     +  LTR            5' LTR (truncated) (fragment): truncated 5' long terminal repeat (LTR) from HIV-1
    773..791     +  promoter       T7 promoter: promoter for bacteriophage T7 RNA polymerase
    847..1464    +  CDS            carH (fragment): CARH_THET8 - Experimental evidence at protein level: Swiss-Prot protein existence level 1. Negative regulator of genes involved in carotenoid biosynthesis. From Thermus thermophilus (strain ATCC 27634 / DSM 579 / HB8).
   1498..1722    +  polyA_signal   bGH poly(A) signal: bovine growth hormone polyadenylation signal
   1726..1747    +  promoter       SV40 promoter (fragment): SV40 enhancer and early promoter
   1768..2196    +  rep_origin     f1 ori (sequence partly withheld): f1 bacteriophage origin of replication; arrow indicates direction of (+) strand synthesis
   2210..2539    +  promoter       SV40 promoter: SV40 enhancer and early promoter
   2606..3397    +  CDS            neo: KKA2_KLEPN - Also known as kan, nptII. Experimental evidence at protein level: Swiss-Prot protein existence level 1. Resistance to kanamycin, neomycin, paromomycin, ribostamycin, butirosin and gentamicin B. From Klebsiella pneumoniae.
   3421..3579    +  CDS            ble (fragment): BLE_KLEPN - Experimental evidence at protein level: Swiss-Prot protein existence level 1. Binding protein with a strong affinity to the bleomycin family of antibiotics. Binds to CL990; an antimitotic-antibiotic compound. From Klebsiella pneumoniae.
   3574..3695    +  polyA_signal   SV40 poly(A) signal: SV40 polyadenylation signal
   3768..3784    -  protein_bind   lac operator: The lac repressor binds to the lac operator to inhibit transcription in E. coli. This inhibition can be relieved by adding lactose or isopropyl-β-D-thiogalactopyranoside (IPTG). lac repressor encoded by lacI
   3792..3822    -  promoter       lac promoter: promoter for the E. coli lac operon
   3837..3858    -  protein_bind   CAP binding site: CAP binding activates transcription in the presence of cAMP. E. coli catabolite activator protein
   3871..3963    -  CDS            lacI (fragment): lac repressor; lacI; The lac repressor binds to the lac operator to inhibit transcription in E. coli. This inhibition can be relieved by adding lactose or isopropyl-β-D-thiogalactopyranoside (IPTG).
   4146..4734    -  rep_origin     ori: high-copy-number ColE1/pMB1/pBR322/pUC origin of replication
   4905..5765    -  CDS            AmpR: β-lactamase; bla; confers resistance to ampicillin, carbenicillin, and related antibiotics
   5766..5870    -  promoter       AmpR promoter: bla
   5929..5981    -  misc_feature   bom (fragment): basis of mobility region from pBR322
>Addgene plasmid #131190 | pOVC1_X_TtCarH-CBD | addgene full sequence | sequence record 256900 | Addgene NGS Result
CTTGTGTGTTGGAGGTCGCTGAGTAGTGCGCGAGCAAAATTTAAGCTACAACAAGGCAAGGCTTGACCGA
CAATTGCATGAAGAATCTGCTTAGGGTTAGGCGTTTTGCGCTGCTTCGCGATGTACGGGCCAGATATACG
CGTTGACATTGATTATTGACTAGTTATTAATAGTAATCAATTACGGGGTCATTAGTTCATAGCCCATATA
TGGAGTTCCGCGTTACATAACTTACGGTAAATGGCCCGCCTGGCTGACCGCCCAACGACCCCCGCCCATT
GACGTCAATAATGACGTATGTTCCCATAGTAACGCCAATAGGGACTTTCCATTGACGTCAATGGGTGGAG
TATTTACGGTAAACTGCCCACTTGGCAGTACATCAAGTGTATCATATGCCAAGTACGCCCCCTATTGACG
TCAATGACGGTAAATGGCCCGCCTGGCATTATGCCCAGTACATGACCTTATGGGACTTTCCTACTTGGCA
GTACATCTACGTATTAGTCATCGCTATTACCATGGTGATGCGGTTTTGGCAGTACATCAATGGGCGTGGA
TAGCGGTTTGACTCACGGGGATTTCCAAGTCTCCACCCCATTGACGTCAATGGGAGTTTGTTTTGGCACC
AAAATCAACGGGACTTTCCAAAATGTCGTAACAACTCCGCCCCATTGACGCAAATGGGCGGTAGGCGTGT
ACGGTGGGAGGTCTATATAAGCAGAGCTCTCTGGCTAACTAGAGAACCCACTGCTTACTGGCTTATCGAA
ATTAATACGACTCACTATAGGGAGACCCAAGCTGACCATGGCCACCGGTGAATTCTCAGGCTCTGGATCC
CCCGGTCCCGAGGACCTCGGCACCGGACTCCTCGAAGCACTCTTGAGAGGAGATTTGGCCGGCGCCGAGG
CTCTCTTTCGACGGGGGCTTAGGTTTTGGGGACCCGAGGGTATTCTGGAGCACCTGCTCCTGCCTGTGCT
TCGGGAGGTGGGAGAAGCCTGGCATCGCGGCGAGATCGGTGTGGCCGAGGAGCATCTGGCATCCACATTT
CTGCGCGCGAGACTGCAGGAGCTGCTCGACCTCGCCGGGTTCCCACCTGGCCCCCCCGTGCTGGTAACCA
CGCCACCAGGGGAGAGGCACGAGATCGGCGCAATGTTGGCTGCCTATCACCTGCGAAGGAAGGGCGTGCC
AGCGCTGTACTTGGGACCAGACACCCCCCTCCCCGATCTCAGAGCACTTGCGAGACGGCTCGGAGCCGGA
GCGGTGGTTCTGTCAGCTTTGCTTTCCGAGCCTCTCAGGGCGTTGCCAGACGGCGCACTGAAAGACTTGG
CACCTCGGGTGTTCCTGGGAGGGCAAGGAGCCGGCCCTGAAGAGGCCCGACGGCTCGGGGCCGAGTACAT
GGAAGATCTGAAGGGATTGGCCGAAGCACTGTGGCTTCCAAGAGGACCAGAGAAAGAAGCAATCCCCGGG
TAAGTTTAAACCGCTGATCAGCCTCGACTGTGCCTTCTAGTTGCCAGCCATCTGTTGTTTGCCCCTCCCC
CGTGCCTTCCTTGACCCTGGAAGGTGCCACTCCCACTGTCCTTTCCTAATAAAATGAGGAAATTGCATCG
CATTGTCTGAGTAGGTGTCATTCTATTCTGGGGGGTGGGGTGGGGCAGGACAGCAAGGGGGAGGATTGGG
AAGACAATAGCAGGCATGCTGGGGATGCGGTGGGCTCTATGGCTTCTGAGGCGGAAAGAACCAGCTGGGG
CTCTAGGGGGTATCCCC
[124 nt withheld, positions 1768-1891]
C
[91 nt withheld, positions 1893-1983]
A
[49 nt withheld, positions 1985-2033]
CCTTTGACGTTGGAGTCCACGTTCTTT
[37 nt withheld, positions 2061-2097]
ACCCTATCTCGGTCTATTCTTTTGATTTATAAGGGATTTTGCCGATTTCGGCCTATTGGTTAAAAAATGA
GCTGATTTAACAAAAATTTAACGCGAATTAATTCTGTGGAATGTGTGTCAGTTAGGGTGTGGAAAGTCCC
CAGGCTCCCCAGCAGGCAGAAGTATGCAAAGCATGCATCTCAATTAGTCAGCAACCAGGTGTGGAAAGTC
CCCAGGCTCCCCAGCAGGCAGAAGTATGCAAAGCATGCATCTCAATTAGTCAGCAACCATAGTCCCGCCC
CTAACTCCGCCCATCCCGCCCCTAACTCCGCCCAGTTCCGCCCATTCTCCGCCCCATGGCTGACTAATTT
TTTTTATTTATGCAGAGGCCGAGGCCGCCTCTGCCTCTGAGCTATTCCAGAAGTAGTGAGGAGGCTTTTT
TGGAGGCCTAGGCTTTTGCAAAAAGCTCTCGGGAGCTTGTATATCCATTTTCGGATCTGATCAAGAGACA
GGATGAGGATCGTTTCGCATGATTGAACAAGATGGATTGCACGCAGGTTCTCCGGCCGCTTGGGTGGAGA
GGCTATTCGGCTATGACTGGGCACAACAGACAATCGGCTGCTCTGATGCCGCCGTGTTCCGGCTGTCAGC
GCAGGGGCGCCCGGTTCTTTTTGTCAAGACCGACCTGTCCGGTGCCCTGAATGAACTGCAGGACGAGGCA
GCGCGGCTATCGTGGCTGGCCACGACGGGCGTTCCTTGCGCAGCTGTGCTCGACGTTGTCACTGAAGCGG
GAAGGGACTGGCTGCTATTGGGCGAAGTGCCGGGGCAGGATCTCCTGTCATCTCACCTTGCTCCTGCCGA
GAAAGTATCCATCATGGCTGATGCAATGCGGCGGCTGCATACGCTTGATCCGGCTACCTGCCCATTCGAC
CACCAAGCGAAACATCGCATCGAGCGAGCACGTACTCGGATGGAAGCCGGTCTTGTCGATCAGGATGATC
TGGACGAAGAGCATCAGGGGCTCGCGCCAGCCGAACTGTTCGCCAGGCTCAAGGCGCGCATGCCCGACGG
CGAGGATCTCGTCGTGACCCATGGCGATGCCTGCTTGCCGAATATCATGGTGGAAAATGGCCGCTTTTCT
GGATTCATCGACTGTGGCCGGCTGGGTGTGGCGGACCGCTATCAGGACATAGCGTTGGCTACCCGTGATA
TTGCTGAAGAGCTTGGCGGCGAATGGGCTGACCGCTTCCTCGTGCTTTACGGTATCGCCGCTCCCGATTC
GCAGCGCATCGCCTTCTATCGCCTTCTTGACGAGTTCTTCTGAGCGGGACTCTGGGGTTCGAAATGACCG
ACCAAGCGACGCCCAACCTGCCATCACGAGATTTCGATTCCACCGCCGCCTTCTATGAAAGGTTGGGCTT
CGGAATCGTTTTCCGGGACGCCGGCTGGATGATCCTCCAGCGCGGGGATCTCATGCTGGAGTTCTTCGCC
CACCCCAACTTGTTTATTGCAGCTTATAATGGTTACAAATAAAGCAATAGCATCACAAATTTCACAAATA
AAGCATTTTTTTCACTGCATTCTAGTTGTGGTTTGTCCAAACTCATCAATGTATCTTATCATGTCTGTAT
ACCGTCGACCTCTAGCTAGAGCTTGGCGTAATCATGGTCATAGCTGTTTCCTGTGTGAAATTGTTATCCG
CTCACAATTCCACACAACATACGAGCCGGAAGCATAAAGTGTAAAGCCTGGGGTGCCTAATGAGTGAGCT
AACTCACATTAATTGCGTTGCGCTCACTGCCCGCTTTCCAGTCGGGAAACCTGTCGTGCCAGCTGCATTA
ATGAATCGGCCAACGCGCGGGGAGAGGCGGTTTGCGTATTGGGCGCTCTTCCGCTTCCTCGCTCACTGAC
TCGCTGCGCTCGGTCGTTCGGCTGCGGCGAGCGGTATCAGCTCACTCAAAGGCGGTAATACGGTTATCCA
CAGAATCAGGGGATAACGCAGGAAAGAACATGTGAGCAAAAGGCCAGCAAAAGGCCAGGAACCGTAAAAA
GGCCGCGTTGCTGGCGTTTTTCCATAGGCTCCGCCCCCCTGACGAGCATCACAAAAATCGACGCTCAAGT
CAGAGGTGGCGAAACCCGACAGGACTATAAAGATACCAGGCGTTTCCCCCTGGAAGCTCCCTCGTGCGCT
CTCCTGTTCCGACCCTGCCGCTTACCGGATACCTGTCCGCCTTTCTCCCTTCGGGAAGCGTGGCGCTTTC
TCATAGCTCACGCTGTAGGTATCTCAGTTCGGTGTAGGTCGTTCGCTCCAAGCTGGGCTGTGTGCACGAA
CCCCCCGTTCAGCCCGACCGCTGCGCCTTATCCGGTAACTATCGTCTTGAGTCCAACCCGGTAAGACACG
ACTTATCGCCACTGGCAGCAGCCACTGGTAACAGGATTAGCAGAGCGAGGTATGTAGGCGGTGCTACAGA
GTTCTTGAAGTGGTGGCCTAACTACGGCTACACTAGAAGAACAGTATTTGGTATCTGCGCTCTGCTGAAG
CCAGTTACCTTCGGAAAAAGAGTTGGTAGCTCTTGATCCGGCAAACAAACCACCGCTGGTAGCGGTGGTT
TTTTTGTTTGCAAGCAGCAGATTACGCGCAGAAAAAAAGGATCTCAAGAAGATCCTTTGATCTTTTCTAC
GGGGTCTGACGCTCAGTGGAACGAAAACTCACGTTAAGGGATTTTGGTCATGAGATTATCAAAAAGGATC
TTCACCTAGATCCTTTTAAATTAAAAATGAAGTTTTAAATCAATCTAAAGTATATATGAGTAAACTTGGT
CTGACAGTTACCAATGCTTAATCAGTGAGGCACCTATCTCAGCGATCTGTCTATTTCGTTCATCCATAGT
TGCCTGACTCCCCGTCGTGTAGATAACTACGATACGGGAGGGCTTACCATCTGGCCCCAGTGCTGCAATG
ATACCGCGAGACCCACGCTCACCGGCTCCAGATTTATCAGCAATAAACCAGCCAGCCGGAAGGGCCGAGC
GCAGAAGTGGTCCTGCAACTTTATCCGCCTCCATCCAGTCTATTAATTGTTGCCGGGAAGCTAGAGTAAG
TAGTTCGCCAGTTAATAGTTTGCGCAACGTTGTTGCCATTGCTACAGGCATCGTGGTGTCACGCTCGTCG
TTTGGTATGGCTTCATTCAGCTCCGGTTCCCAACGATCAAGGCGAGTTACATGATCCCCCATGTTGTGCA
AAAAAGCGGTTAGCTCCTTCGGTCCTCCGATCGTTGTCAGAAGTAAGTTGGCCGCAGTGTTATCACTCAT
GGTTATGGCAGCACTGCATAATTCTCTTACTGTCATGCCATCCGTAAGATGCTTTTCTGTGACTGGTGAG
TACTCAACCAAGTCATTCTGAGAATAGTGTATGCGGCGACCGAGTTGCTCTTGCCCGGCGTCAATACGGG
ATAATACCGCGCCACATAGCAGAACTTTAAAAGTGCTCATCATTGGAAAACGTTCTTCGGGGCGAAAACT
CTCAAGGATCTTACCGCTGTTGAGATCCAGTTCGATGTAACCCACTCGTGCACCCAACTGATCTTCAGCA
TCTTTTACTTTCACCAGCGTTTCTGGGTGAGCAAAAACAGGAAGGCAAAATGCCGCAAAAAAGGGAATAA
GGGCGACACGGAAATGTTGAATACTCATACTCTTCCTTTTTCAATATTATTGAAGCATTTATCAGGGTTA
TTGTCTCATGAGCGGATACATATTTGAATGTATTTAGAAAAATAAACAAATAGGGGTTCCGCGCACATTT
CCCCGAAAAGTGCCACCTGACGTCGACGGATCGGGAGATCTCCCGATCCCCTATGGTGCACTCTCAGTAC
AATCTGCTCTGATGCCGCATAGTTAAGCCAGTATCTGCTCCCTG
