>Addgene plasmid #131190 | pOVC1_X_TtCarH-CBD | depositor partial sequence | sequence record 251458 | pOVC1_X_TtCarH-CBD
ACCATGGCCACCGGTGAATTCTCAGGCTCTGGATCCCCCGGTCCCGAGGACCTCGGCACCGGACTCCTCG
AAGCACTCTTGAGAGGAGATTTGGCCGGCGCCGAGGCTCTCTTTCGACGGGGGCTTAGGTTTTGGGGACC
CGAGGGTATTCTGGAGCACCTGCTCCTGCCTGTGCTTCGGGAGGTGGGAGAAGCCTGGCATCGCGGCGAG
ATCGGTGTGGCCGAGGAGCATCTGGCATCCACATTTCTGCGCGCGAGACTGCAGGAGCTGCTCGACCTCG
CCGGGTTCCCACCTGGCCCCCCCGTGCTGGTAACCACGCCACCAGGGGAGAGGCACGAGATCGGCGCAAT
GTTGGCTGCCTATCACCTGCGAAGGAAGGGCGTGCCAGCGCTGTACTTGGGACCAGACACCCCCCTCCCC
GATCTCAGAGCACTTGCGAGACGGCTCGGAGCCGGAGCGGTGGTTCTGTCAGCTTTGCTTTCCGAGCCTC
TCAGGGCGTTGCCAGACGGCGCACTGAAAGACTTGGCACCTCGGGTGTTCCTGGGAGGGCAAGGAGCCGG
CCCTGAAGAGGCCCGACGGCTCGGGGCCGAGTACATGGAAGATCTGAAGGGATTGGCCGAAGCACTGTGG
CTTCCAAGAGGACCAGAGAAAGAAGCAATCCCCGGGTAA
